>Addgene plasmid #190137 | SpCas9 dFE | addgene full sequence | sequence record 382840 | Addgene NGS Result
AGGTACCCGTTACATAACTTACGGTAAATGGCCCGCCTGGCTGACCGCCCAACGACCCCCGCCCATTGAC
GTCAATAGTAACGCCAATAGGGACTTTCCATTGACGTCAATGGGTGGAGTATTTACGGTAAACTGCCCAC
TTGGCAGTACATCAAGTGTATCATATGCCAAGTACGCCCCCTATTGACGTCAATGACGGTAAATGGCCCG
CCTGGCATTGTGCCCAGTACATGACCTTATGGGACTTTCCTACTTGGCAGTACATCTACGTATTAGTCAT
CGCTATTACCATGGTCGAGGTGAGCCCCACGTTCTGCTTCACTCTCCCCATCTCCCCCCCCTCCCCACCC
CCAATTTTGTATTTATTTATTTTTTAATTATTTTGTGCAGCGATGGGGGCGGGGGGGGGGGGGGGGCGCG
CGCCRGGGGGGGGGGGGSGGGGSGRGGGGSGGGGSGGGGCGAGGCGGAGAGGTGCGGCGGCAGCCAATCA
GAGCGGCGCGCTCCGAAAGTTTCCTTTTATGGCGAGGCGGCGGCGGCGGCGGCCCTATAAAAAGCGAAGC
GCGCGGCGGGCGGGAGTCGCTGCGCGCTGCCTTCGCCCCGTGCCCCGCTCCGCCGCCGCCTCGCGCCGCC
CGCCCCGGCTCTGACTGACCGCGTTACTCCCACAGGTGAGCGGGCGGGACGGCCCTTCTCCTCCGGGCTG
TAATTAGCTGAGCAAGAGGTAAGGGTTTAAGGGATGGTTGGTTGGTGGGGTATTAATGTTTAATTACCTG
GAGCACCTGCCTGAAATCACTTTTTTTCAGGTTGGACCGGTGCCACCATGGACTATAAGGACCACGACGG
AGACTACAAGGATCATGATATTGATTACAAAGACGATGACGATAAGATGGCCCCAAAGAAGAAGCGGAAG
GTCGGTATCCACGGAGTCCCAGCAGCCGACAAGAAGTACAGCATCGGCCTGGACATCGGCACCAACTCTG
TGGGCTGGGCCGTGATCACCGACGAGTACAAGGTGCCCAGCAAGAAATTCAAGGTGCTGGGCAACACCGA
CCGGCACAGCATCAAGAAGAACCTGATCGGAGCCCTGCTGTTCGACAGCGGCGAAACAGCCGAGGCCACC
CGGCTGAAGAGAACCGCCAGAAGAAGATACACCAGACGGAAGAACCGGATCTGCTATCTGCAAGAGATCT
TCAGCAACGAGATGGCCAAGGTGGACGACAGCTTCTTCCACAGACTGGAAGAGTCCTTCCTGGTGGAAGA
GGATAAGAAGCACGAGCGGCACCCCATCTTCGGCAACATCGTGGACGAGGTGGCCTACCACGAGAAGTAC
CCCACCATCTACCACCTGAGAAAGAAACTGGTGGACAGCACCGACAAGGCCGACCTGCGGCTGATCTATC
TGGCCCTGGCCCACATGATCAAGTTCCGGGGCCACTTCCTGATCGAGGGCGACCTGAACCCCGACAACAG
CGACGTGGACAAGCTGTTCATCCAGCTGGTGCAGACCTACAACCAGCTGTTCGAGGAAAACCCCATCAAC
GCCAGCGGCGTGGACGCCAAGGCCATCCTGTCTGCCAGACTGAGCAAGAGCAGACGGCTGGAAAATCTGA
TCGCCCAGCTGCCCGGCGAGAAGAAGAATGGCCTGTTCGGAAACCTGATTGCCCTGAGCCTGGGCCTGAC
CCCCAACTTCAAGAGCAACTTCGACCTGGCCGAGGATGCCAAACTGCAGCTGAGCAAGGACACCTACGAC
GACGACCTGGACAACCTGCTGGCCCAGATCGGCGACCAGTACGCCGACCTGTTTCTGGCCGCCAAGAACC
TGTCCGACGCCATCCTGCTGAGCGACATCCTGAGAGTGAACACCGAGATCACCAAGGCCCCCCTGAGCGC
CTCTATGATCAAGAGATACGACGAGCACCACCAGGACCTGACCCTGCTGAAAGCTCTCGTGCGGCAGCAG
CTGCCTGAGAAGTACAAAGAGATTTTCTTCGACCAGAGCAAGAACGGCTACGCCGGCTACATTGACGGCG
GAGCCAGCCAGGAAGAGTTCTACAAGTTCATCAAGCCCATCCTGGAAAAGATGGACGGCACCGAGGAACT
GCTCGTGAAGCTGAACAGAGAGGACCTGCTGCGGAAGCAGCGGACCTTCGACAACGGCAGCATCCCCCAC
CAGATCCACCTGGGAGAGCTGCACGCCATTCTGCGGCGGCAGGAAGATTTTTACCCATTCCTGAAGGACA
ACCGGGAAAAGATCGAGAAGATCCTGACCTTCCGCATCCCCTACTACGTGGGCCCTCTGGCCAGGGGAAA
CAGCAGATTCGCCTGGATGACCAGAAAGAGCGAGGAAACCATCACCCCCTGGAACTTCGAGGAAGTGGTG
GACAAGGGCGCTTCCGCCCAGAGCTTCATCGAGCGGATGACCAACTTCGATAAGAACCTGCCCAACGAGA
AGGTGCTGCCCAAGCACAGCCTGCTGTACGAGTACTTCACCGTGTATAACGAGCTGACCAAAGTGAAATA
CGTGACCGAGGGAATGAGAAAGCCCGCCTTCCTGAGCGGCGAGCAGAAAAAGGCCATCGTGGACCTGCTG
TTCAAGACCAACCGGAAAGTGACCGTGAAGCAGCTGAAAGAGGACTACTTCAAGAAAATCGAGTGCTTCG
ACTCCGTGGAAATCTCCGGCGTGGAAGATCGGTTCAACGCCTCCCTGGGCACATACCACGATCTGCTGAA
AATTATCAAGGACAAGGACTTCCTGGACAATGAGGAAAACGAGGACATTCTGGAAGATATCGTGCTGACC
CTGACACTGTTTGAGGACAGAGAGATGATCGAGGAACGGCTGAAAACCTATGCCCACCTGTTCGACGACA
AAGTGATGAAGCAGCTGAAGCGGCGGAGATACACCGGCTGGGGCAGGCTGAGCCGGAAGCTGATCAACGG
CATCCGGGACAAGCAGTCCGGCAAGACAATCCTGGATTTCCTGAAGTCCGACGGCTTCGCCAACAGAAAC
TTCATGCAGCTGATCCACGACGACAGCCTGACCTTTAAAGAGGACATCCAGAAAGCCCAGGTGTCCGGCC
AGGGCGATAGCCTGCACGAGCACATTGCCAATCTGGCCGGCAGCCCCGCCATTAAGAAGGGCATCCTGCA
GACAGTGAAGGTGGTGGACGAGCTCGTGAAAGTGATGGGCCGGCACAAGCCCGAGAACATCGTGATCGAA
ATGGCCAGAGAGAACCAGACCACCCAGAAGGGACAGAAGAACAGCCGCGAGAGAATGAAGCGGATCGAAG
AGGGCATCAAAGAGCTGGGCAGCCAGATCCTGAAAGAACACCCCGTGGAAAACACCCAGCTGCAGAACGA
GAAGCTGTACCTGTACTACCTGCAGAATGGGCGGGATATGTACGTGGACCAGGAACTGGACATCAACCGG
CTGTCCGACTACGATGTGGACCATATCGTGCCTCAGAGCTTTCTGAAGGACGACTCCATCGACAACAAGG
TGCTGACCAGAAGCGACAAGAACCGGGGCAAGAGCGACAACGTGCCCTCCGAAGAGGTCGTGAAGAAGAT
GAAGAACTACTGGCGGCAGCTGCTGAACGCCAAGCTGATTACCCAGAGAAAGTTCGACAATCTGACCAAG
GCCGAGAGAGGCGGCCTGAGCGAACTGGATAAGGCCGGCTTCATCAAGAGACAGCTGGTGGAAACCCGGC
AGATCACAAAGCACGTGGCACAGATCCTGGACTCCCGGATGAACACTAAGTACGACGAGAATGACAAGCT
GATCCGGGAAGTGAAAGTGATCACCCTGAAGTCCAAGCTGGTGTCCGATTTCCGGAAGGATTTCCAGTTT
TACAAAGTGCGCGAGATCAACAACTACCACCACGCCCACGACGCCTACCTGAACGCCGTCGTGGGAACCG
CCCTGATCAAAAAGTACCCTAAGCTGGAAAGCGAGTTCGTGTACGGCGACTACAAGGTGTACGACGTGCG
GAAGATGATCGCCAAGAGCGAGCAGGAAATCGGCAAGGCTACCGCCAAGTACTTCTTCTACAGCAACATC
ATGAACTTTTTCAAGACCGAGATTACCCTGGCCAACGGCGAGATCCGGAAGCGGCCTCTGATCGAGACAA
ACGGCGAAACCGGGGAGATCGTGTGGGATAAGGGCCGGGATTTTGCCACCGTGCGGAAAGTGCTGAGCAT
GCCCCAAGTGAATATCGTGAAAAAGACCGAGGTGCAGACAGGCGGCTTCAGCAAAGAGTCTATCCTGCCC
AAGAGGAACAGCGATAAGCTGATCGCCAGAAAGAAGGACTGGGACCCTAAGAAGTACGGCGGCTTCGACA
GCCCCACCGTGGCCTATTCTGTGCTGGTGGTGGCCAAAGTGGAAAAGGGCAAGTCCAAGAAACTGAAGAG
TGTGAAAGAGCTGCTGGGGATCACCATCATGGAAAGAAGCAGCTTCGAGAAGAATCCCATCGACTTTCTG
GAAGCCAAGGGCTACAAAGAAGTGAAAAAGGACCTGATCATCAAGCTGCCTAAGTACTCCCTGTTCGAGC
TGGAAAACGGCCGGAAGAGAATGCTGGCCTCTGCCGGCGAACTGCAGAAGGGAAACGAACTGGCCCTGCC
CTCCAAATATGTGAACTTCCTGTACCTGGCCAGCCACTATGAGAAGCTGAAGGGCTCCCCCGAGGATAAT
GAGCAGAAACAGCTGTTTGTGGAACAGCACAAGCACTACCTGGACGAGATCATCGAGCAGATCAGCGAGT
TCTCCAAGAGAGTGATCCTGGCCGACGCTAATCTGGACAAAGTGCTGTCCGCCTACAACAAGCACCGGGA
TAAGCCCATCAGAGAGCAGGCCGAGAATATCATCCACCTGTTTACCCTGACCAATCTGGGAGCCCCTGCC
GCCTTCAAGTACTTTGACACCACCATCGACCGGAAGAGGTACACCAGCACCAAAGAGGTGCTGGACGCCA
CCCTGATCCACCAGAGCATCACCGGCCTGTACGAGACACGGATCGACCTGTCTCAGCTGGGAGGCGACAA
AAGGCCGGCGGCCACGAAAAAGGCCGGCCAGGCAAAAAAGAAAAAGGGCGGCGGATCTGGTGGTGGGTCT
GGCGGAGGCTCGAAGGAATTCTATATTAGTATCGAGACAGTGGGAAACAACATTGTAGAGCGGTATATCG
ATGAAAACGGCAAAGAAAGGACTCGAGAGGTCGAATACCTTCCGACCATGTTTCGCCACTGTAAAGAAGA
ATCTAAGTACAAAGATATTTACGGGAAGAATTGCGCTCCCCAAAAATTTCCCTCCATGAAGGATGCTCGA
GACTGGATGAAGCGCATGGAGGACATAGGTCTCGAAGCATTGGGGATGAACGATTTTAAGTTGGCTTACA
TCTCCGACACTTACGGGTCAGAAATAGTGTACGATAGGAAGTTCGTTCGCGTGGCAAATTGCGATATAGA
GGTCACTGGAGATAAGTTCCCGGACCCGATGAAGGCGGAGTACGAAATTGACGCTATAACACACTATGAC
TCAATCGACGACCGGTTCTATGTATTTGACCTGCTCAATTCCATGTACGGGTCTGTAAGCAAGTGGGACG
CTAAACTCGCGGCTAAACTTGACTGTGAAGGAGGGGATGAAGTACCTCAGGAAATCTTGGACAGGGTAAT
CTACATGCCCTTTGACAATGAACGAGATATGCTTATGGAGTACATTAATTTGTGGGAGCAAAAGCGCCCC
GCAATATTTACAGGCTGGAACATAGAAGGGTTCGATGTACCGTATATTATGAATCGGGTAAAGATGATCC
TCGGAGAGAGAAGCATGAAAAGATTTTCACCTATTGGCAGAGTGAAATCTAAGTTGATACAAAACATGTA
TGGCTCAAAAGAGATCTATTCAATAGATGGAGTTAGCATACTCGACTACCTGGATCTGTATAAAAAGTTT
GCTTTTACCAACTTGCCTAGCTTCTCCCTTGAAAGTGTCGCCCAACACGAGACCAAGAAAGGTAAGCTGC
CGTACGATGGCCCGATTAATAAACTGCGCGAGACCAACCATCAAAGATATATTAGCTACAACATAATTGA
TGTCGAATCTGTGCAAGCCATTGATAAGATAAGGGGCTTTATCGACCTTGTCCTGTCAATGTCCTATTAC
GCCAAAATGCCGTTCTCAGGTGTAATGTCACCCATAAAGACGTGGGATGCGATCATCTTCAATTCTCTCA
AGGGAGAGCACAAGGTGATCCCCCAACAGGGGTCCCACGTAAAGCAGTCCTTCCCGGGAGCTTTTGTCTT
TGAGCCAAAGCCGATCGCCCGAAGGTATATCATGTCTTTCGACCTTACGTCACTTTACCCTTCAATTATT
CGACAAGTGAATATATCACCCGAGACTATCCGGGGCCAGTTTAAGGTACACCCAATCCATGAGTACATAG
CCGGTACAGCCCCAAAACCCAGTGACGAATACTCTTGCAGCCCTAATGGGTGGATGTACGACAAACACCA
GGAGGGCATAATCCCAAAGGAAATCGCGAAAGTATTTTTCCAACGGAAAGACTGGAAGAAAAAGATGTTC
GCGGAGGAAATGAACGCCGAGGCTATTAAAAAAATCATTATGAAGGGAGCGGGTAGCTGTTCTACCAAGC
CAGAGGTAGAGCGCTACGTCAAATTCAGTGATGACTTCCTTAATGAGCTGAGTAACTACACAGAGTCTGT
ACTGAACTCACTGATTGAGGAATGTGAAAAAGCCGCAACACTTGCTAATACCAATCAACTGAATCGGAAG
ATCCTGATTAATTCACTGTATGGCGCCTTGGGCAACATTCATTTCAGATACTACGACCTCAGGAATGCCA
CGGCCATTACAATTTTCGGTCAGGTCGGGATCCAGTGGATCGCCCGAAAAATCAACGAGTACCTCAATAA
AGTGTGTGGTACCAATGACGAGGATTTTATCGCAGCAGGCGATACCGATAGCGTGTATGTTTGCGTCGAC
AAGGTCATTGAAAAGGTAGGGCTGGATCGGTTTAAGGAGCAGAATGATCTTGTCGAGTTTATGAACCAGT
TTGGTAAAAAAAAGATGGAACCGATGATAGATGTAGCGTACCGAGAACTTTGTGACTACATGAATAATCG
CGAGCACTTGATGCACATGGACAGGGAAGCGATTTCATGCCCCCCACTCGGTTCAAAGGGCGTAGGGGGT
TTCTGGAAAGCTAAGAAACGGTACGCCCTCAACGTCTATGACATGGAAGACAAGAGGTTCGCGGAACCTC
ATTTGAAGATAATGGGGATGGAGACGCAACAGTCCTCAACTCCAAAGGCTGTGCAAGAGGCTCTGGAAGA
AAGCATACGACGCATACTCCAGGAGGGGGAAGAGAGTGTTCAGGAGTATTATAAAAACTTTGAAAAGGAG
TACCGCCAGCTTGACTACAAGGTAATCGCGGAGGTTAAGACTGCGAATGATATCGCCAAATATGATGATA
AAGGATGGCCCGGTTTCAAATGCCCTTTCCATATACGAGGGGTCCTCACCTACCGCCGCGCCGTGTCTGG
TCTGGGGGTCGCACCAATTCTCGACGGAAATAAGGTTATGGTACTCCCACTCCGCGAGGGGAATCCGTTT
GGTGACAAATGCATCGCCTGGCCGTCTGGTACGGAGCTCCCCAAGGAAATACGCAGCGACGTCCTCAGTT
GGATCGACCACTCCACACTGTTTCAGAAGTCATTCGTTAAACCTCTGGCCGGGATGTGTGAATCCGCGGG
TATGGACTACGAGGAGAAAGCTTCATTGGACTTTCTTTTCGGGGGTGGTTCTCCAAAGAAGAAGCGGAAG
GTCTAGCCTAGAGCTCGCTGATCAGCCTCGACTGTGCCTTCTAGTTGCCAGCCATCTGTTGTTTGCCCCT
CCCCCGTGCCTTCCTTGACCCTGGAAGGTGCCACTCCCACTGTCCTTTCCTAATAAAATGAGGAAATTGC
ATCGCATTGTCTGAGTAGGTGTCATTCTATTCTGGGGGGTGGGGTGGGGCAGGACAGCAAGGGGGAGGAT
TGGGAAGAGAATAGCAGGCATGCTGGGGAGCGGCCGCAGGAACCCCTAGTGATGGAGTTGGCCACTCCCT
CTCTGCGCGCTCGCTCGCTCACTGAGGCCGGGCGACCAAAGGTCGCCCGACGCCCGGGCTTTGCCCGGGC
GGCCTCAGTGAGCGAGCGAGCGCGCAGCTGCCTGCAGGGGCGCCTGATGCGGTATTTTCTCCTTACGCAT
CTGTGCGGTATTTCACACCGCATA
[95 nt withheld, positions 8285-8379]
T
[46 nt withheld, positions 8381-8426]
C
[141 nt withheld, positions 8428-8568]
CCTTTGACGTTGGAGTCCACGTTCTTT
[37 nt withheld, positions 8596-8632]
ACTCTATCTCGGGCTATTCTTTTGATTTATAAGGGATTTTGCCGATTTCGGTCTATTGGTTAAAAAATGA
GCTGATTTAACAAAAATTTAACGCGAATTTTAACAAAATATTAACGTTTACAATTTTATGGTGCACTCTC
AGTACAATCTGCTCTGATGCCGCATAGTTAAGCCAGCCCCGACACCCGCCAACACCCGCTGACGCGCCCT
GACGGGCTTGTCTGCTCCCGGCATCCGCTTACAGACAAGCTGTGACCGTCTCCGGGAGCTGCATGTGTCA
GAGGTTTTCACCGTCATCACCGAAACGCGCGAGACGAAAGGGCCTCGTGATACGCCTATTTTTATAGGTT
AATGTCATGATAATAATGGTTTCTTAGACGTCAGGTGGCACTTTTCGGGGAAATGTGCGCGGAACCCCTA
TTTGTTTATTTTTCTAAATACATTCAAATATGTATCCGCTCATGAGACAATAACCCTGATAAATGCTTCA
ATAATATTGAAAAAGGAAGAGTATGAGTATTCAACATTTCCGTGTCGCCCTTATTCCCTTTTTTGCGGCA
TTTTGCCTTCCTGTTTTTGCTCACCCAGAAACGCTGGTGAAAGTAAAAGATGCTGAAGATCAGTTGGGTG
CACGAGTGGGTTACATCGAACTGGATCTCAACAGCGGTAAGATCCTTGAGAGTTTTCGCCCCGAAGAACG
TTTTCCAATGATGAGCACTTTTAAAGTTCTGCTATGTGGCGCGGTATTATCCCGTATTGACGCCGGGCAA
GAGCAACTCGGTCGCCGCATACACTATTCTCAGAATGACTTGGTTGAGTACTCACCAGTCACAGAAAAGC
ATCTTACGGATGGCATGACAGTAAGAGAATTATGCAGTGCTGCCATAACCATGAGTGATAACACTGCGGC
CAACTTACTTCTGACAACGATCGGAGGACCGAAGGAGCTAACCGCTTTTTTGCACAACATGGGGGATCAT
GTAACTCGCCTTGATCGTTGGGAACCGGAGCTGAATGAAGCCATACCAAACGACGAGCGTGACACCACGA
TGCCTGTAGCAATGGCAACAACGTTGCGCAAACTATTAACTGGCGAACTACTTACTCTAGCTTCCCGGCA
ACAATTAATAGACTGGATGGAGGCGGATAAAGTTGCAGGACCACTTCTGCGCTCGGCCCTTCCGGCTGGC
TGGTTTATTGCTGATAAATCTGGAGCCGGTGAGCGTGGAAGCCGCGGTATCATTGCAGCACTGGGGCCAG
ATGGTAAGCCCTCCCGTATCGTAGTTATCTACACGACGGGGAGTCAGGCAACTATGGATGAACGAAATAG
ACAGATCGCTGAGATAGGTGCCTCACTGATTAAGCATTGGTAACTGTCAGACCAAGTTTACTCATATATA
CTTTAGATTGATTTAAAACTTCATTTTTAATTTAAAAGGATCTAGGTGAAGATCCTTTTTGATAATCTCA
TGACCAAAATCCCTTAACGTGAGTTTTCGTTCCACTGAGCGTCAGACCCCGTAGAAAAGATCAAAGGATC
TTCTTGAGATCCTTTTTTTCTGCGCGTAATCTGCTGCTTGCAAACAAAAAAACCACCGCTACCAGCGGTG
GTTTGTTTGCCGGATCAAGAGCTACCAACTCTTTTTCCGAAGGTAACTGGCTTCAGCAGAGCGCAGATAC
CAAATACTGTTCTTCTAGTGTAGCCGTAGTTAGGCCACCACTTCAAGAACTCTGTAGCACCGCCTACATA
CCTCGCTCTGCTAATCCTGTTACCAGTGGCTGCTGCCAGTGGCGATAAGTCGTGTCTTACCGGGTTGGAC
TCAAGACGATAGTTACCGGATAAGGCGCAGCGGTCGGGCTGAACGGGGGGTTCGTGCACACAGCCCAGCT
TGGAGCGAACGACCTACACCGAACTGAGATACCTACAGCGTGAGCTATGAGAAAGCGCCACGCTTCCCGA
AGGGAGAAAGGCGGACAGGTATCCGGTAAGCGGCAGGGTCGGAACAGGAGAGCGCACGAGGGAGCTTCCA
GGGGGAAACGCCTGGTATCTTTATAGTCCTGTCGGGTTTCGCCACCTCTGACTTGAGCGTCGATTTTTGT
GATGCTCGTCAGGGGGGCGGAGCCTATGGAAAAACGCCAGCAACGCGGCCTTTTTACGGTTCCTGGCCTT
TTGCTGGCCTTTTGCTCACATGTCAGACAAATGGCTCTAGAGACCGGCGCCGCTACAGGGCGCGTCCCAT
TCGCCATTCAGGCTGCGCAACTGTTGGGAAGGGCGATCGGTGCGGGCCTCTTCGCTATTACGCCAGCTGG
CGAAAGGGGGATGTGCTGCAAGGCGATTAAGTTGGGTAACGCCAGGGTTTTCCCAGTCACGACGTTGTAA
AACGACGGCCAGTGAGCGCGCGTAATACGACTCACTATAGGGCGAATTGGGTACCGGGCCCCCCCTCGAG
GTCCTCCAGCTTTTGTTCCCTTTAGTGAGGGTTAATTGCGCGCTTGGCGTAATCATGGTCATAGCTGTTT
CCTGTGTGAAATTGTTATCCGCTCACAATTCCACACAACATACGAGCCGGAAGCATAAAGTGTAAAGCCT
GGGGTGCCTAATGAGTGAGCTAACTCACATTAATTGCGTTGCGCTCACTGCCCGCTTTCCACCGGTGGTC
TCTTCTAG
Features (pLannotate 1.2.2; 24 found; start..end, strand, type, name):
      8..293     +  enhancer       CMV enhancer: human cytomegalovirus immediate early enhancer; contains an 18-bp deletion relative to the standard CMV enhancer
    295..572     +  promoter       chicken β-actin promoter: No description available
    573..800     +  intron         hybrid intron: hybrid between chicken β-actin (CBA) and minute virus of mice (MMV) introns (Gray et al., 2011)
    938..2539    +  CDS            Cas9(N): N-terminal portion of Streptococcus pyogenes Cas9 (Zetsche et al., 2015)
   2540..5038    +  CDS            Cas9(C): C-terminal portion of Streptococcus pyogenes Cas9 (Zetsche et al., 2015)
   5039..5086    +  CDS            nucleoplasmin NLS: bipartite nuclear localization signal from nucleoplasmin
   5123..7813    +  CDS            43: DPOL_BPT4 - Experimental evidence at protein level: Swiss-Prot protein existence level 1. Replicates the viral genomic DNA. This polymerase possesses two enzymatic activities: DNA synthesis (polymerase) and an exonucleolytic activity that degrades single-stranded DNA in the 3'- to 5'-direction for proofreading purpose. From Enterobacteria phage T4 (Bacteriophage T4).
   7872..7983    +  polyA_signal   bGH poly(A) signal: bovine growth hormone polyadenylation signal
   8088..8228    +  repeat_region  AAV2 ITR: inverted terminal repeat of adeno-associated virus serotype 2 inverted
   8233..8284    -  misc_feature   bom (fragment): basis of mobility region from pBR322
   8303..8758    +  rep_origin     f1 ori (sequence partly withheld): f1 bacteriophage origin of replication; arrow indicates direction of (+) strand synthesis
   8759..8808    -  misc_feature   bom (fragment): basis of mobility region from pBR322
   8910..8945    -  CDS            rop (fragment): Rop protein, which maintains plasmids at low copy number; rop
   9040..9144    +  promoter       AmpR promoter: bla
   9145..10005   +  CDS            AmpR: β-lactamase; bla; confers resistance to ampicillin, carbenicillin, and related antibiotics
  10176..10764   +  rep_origin     ori: high-copy-number ColE1/pMB1/pBR322/pUC origin of replication
  10849..10867   -  rep_origin     f1 ori (fragment): f1 bacteriophage origin of replication; arrow indicates direction of (+) strand synthesis
  10872..11027   -  CDS            lacZα (fragment): LacZα fragment of β-galactosidase; lacZ fragment
  11035..11053   +  promoter       T7 promoter: promoter for bacteriophage T7 RNA polymerase
  11062..11085   -  misc_feature   MCS (fragment): pBluescript multiple cloning site
  11101..11119   -  promoter       T3 promoter: promoter for bacteriophage T3 RNA polymerase
  11162..11184   -  protein_bind   lac operator (fragment): The lac repressor binds to the lac operator to inhibit transcription in E. coli. This inhibition can be relieved by adding lactose or isopropyl-β-D-thiogalactopyranoside (IPTG). lac repressor encoded by lacI
  11188..11218   -  promoter       lac promoter: promoter for the E. coli lac operon
  11233..11254   -  protein_bind   CAP binding site: CAP binding activates transcription in the presence of cAMP. E. coli catabolite activator protein
