[The description below was written by a language model from this plasmid's Addgene catalogue record and pLannotate feature annotations shown in this document.]
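Description:
SpCas9 dFE is a mammalian expression CRISPR plasmid built on the pX330A backbone that produces a fusion of Streptococcus pyogenes Cas9 to the DNA polymerase of bacteriophage T4, a design the depositors call a frame editor (dFE). It is propagated in E. coli through a high-copy ColE1/pUC-type origin and selected with ampicillin via the β-lactamase gene. An f1 phage origin and a single annotated AAV2 inverted terminal repeat are carried over from the parental vector. One ITR alone does not make this a packageable AAV genome.

Expression is driven by the CBh promoter, which appears in the feature table as a CMV enhancer, the chicken β-actin promoter and a hybrid CBA/MVM intron. The roughly 7 kb synthetic insert is codon optimized for mammalian cells. According to the catalogue entry it begins with an N-terminal 3xFLAG tag, although that tag is not separately annotated. The full Cas9 coding sequence follows, annotated as contiguous N- and C-terminal portions, then a bipartite nucleoplasmin nuclear localization signal and the T4 gene 43 polymerase. This enzyme combines DNA synthesis with 3'-to-5' proofreading exonuclease activity. A bovine growth hormone polyadenylation signal terminates the transcript.

No U6 promoter or guide RNA scaffold is annotated. In its place is a pBluescript-derived segment with T7 and T3 promoters, a fragmentary multiple cloning site and lacZα and lac promoter remnants, so the guide RNA presumably has to be supplied separately, though the record does not say so. Judging from the associated publication title, the construct is intended for precise, template-free frameshifting at Cas9 cut sites in mammalian cells.
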