Addgene plasmid #190137: SpCas9 dFE
Purpose: Expresses SpCas9-T4pol (dFE)
Depositing lab: Timothy Lu. Depositing organization: Massachusetts Institute of Technology. Publication: Frame Editors for Precise, Template-Free Frameshifting. Nakade S, Nakamae K, Tang T-C, Yu D, Sakuma T, Yamamoto T, Lu TK. bioRxiv 2022.12.05.518807 10.1101/2022.12.05.518807.
Backbone
  Vector backbone: pX330A
  Vector type: Mammalian Expression, CRISPR
Growth in bacteria
  Bacterial resistance: Ampicillin, 100 μg/mL
  Growth temperature: 37°C
  Growth strain: DH5alpha
  Copy number: Unknown
Gene/Insert
  Gene/Insert name: SpCas9-T4pol (dFE)
  Species: Synthetic
  Insert size (bp): 7029
  Mutation: Codon Optimized for mammalian cells
  Promoter: CBh
  Tag / fusion protein: 3xFLAG (N terminal on insert)
  Cloning method: Unknown
  Sequencing primers: 5′ T7 (TAATACGACTCACTATAGGG); 3′ T3 (GCAATTAACCCTCACTAAAGG)
Resource information
  A portion of this plasmid was derived from a plasmid made by: Takashi Yamamoto
Terms and licenses: Academic/Nonprofit Terms; Industry Terms: Not Available to Industry
Depositor comments: Supplemental GenBank file: pX330A-1x2 (Plasmid #58766) . Please visit https://doi.org/10.1101/2022.12.05.518807 for bioRxiv preprint.
How to cite: SpCas9 dFE was a gift from Timothy Lu (Addgene plasmid # 190137 ; http://n2t.net/addgene:190137 ; RRID:Addgene_190137)
